>Addgene plasmid #202784 | His-ATG3-H266A | addgene full sequence | sequence record 401346 | Addgene NGS Result
GGGTAATGATACCGATGAAACGAGAGAGGATGCTCACGATACGGGTTACTGATGATGAACATGCCCGGTT
ACTGGAACGTTGTGAGGGTAAACAACTGGCGGTATGGATGCGGCGGGACCAGAGAAAAATCACTCAGGGT
CAATGCCAGCGCTTCGTTAATACAGATGTAGGTGTTCCACAGGGTAGCCAGCAGCATCCTGCGATGCAGA
TCCGGAACATAATGGTGCAGGGCGCTGACTTCCGCGTTTCCAGACTTTACGAAACACGGAAACCGAAGAC
CATTCATGTTGTTGCTCAGGTCGCAGACGTTTTGCAGCAGCAGTCGCTTCACGTTCGCTCGCGTATCGGT
GATTCATTCTGCTAACCAGTAAGGCAACCCCGCCAGCCTAGCCGGGTCCTCAACGACAGGAGCACGATCA
TGCGCACCCGTGGCCAGGACCCAACGCTGCCCGAGATGCGCCGCGTGCGGCTGCTGGAGATGGCGGACGC
GATGGATATGTTCTGCCAAGGGTTGGTTTGCGCATTCACAGTTCTCCGCAAGAATTGATTGGCTCCAATT
CTTGGAGTGGTGAATCCGTTAGCGAGGTGCCGCCGGCTTCCATTCAGGTCGAGGTGGCCCGGCTCCATGC
ACCGCGACGCAACGCGGGGAGGCAGACAAGGTATAGGGCGGCGCCTACAATCCATGCCAACCCGTTCCAT
GTGCTCGCCGAGGCGGCATAAATCGCCGTGACGATCAGCGGTCCAATGATCGAAGTTAGGCTGGTAAGAG
CCGCGAGCGATCCTTGAAGCTGTCCCTGATGGTCGTCATCTACCTGCCTGGACAGCATGGCCTGCAACGC
GGGCATCCCGATGCCGCCGGAAGCGAGAAGAATCATAATGGGGAAGGCCATCCAGCCTCGCGTCGCGAAC
GCCAGCAAGACGTAGCCCAGCGCGTCGGCCGCCATGCCGGCGATAATGGCCTGCTTCTCGCCGAAACGTT
TGGTGGCGGGACCAGTGACGAAGGCTTGAGCGAGGGCGTGCAAGATTCCGAATACCGCAAGCGACAGGCC
GATCATCGTCGCGCTCCAGCGAAAGCGGTCCTCGCCGAAAATGACCCAGAGCGCTGCCGGCACCTGTCCT
ACGAGTTGCATGATAAAGAAGACAGTCATAAGTGCGGCGACGATAGTCATGCCCCGCGCCCACCGGAAGG
AGCTGACTGGGTTGAAGGCTCTCAAGGGCATCGGTCGACGCTCTCCCTTATGCGACTCCTGCATTAGGAA
GCAGCCCAGTAGTAGGTTGAGGCCGTTGAGCACCGCCGCCGCAAGGAATGGTGCATGCAAGGAGATGGCG
CCCAACAGTCCCCCGGCCACGGGGCCTGCCACCATACCCACGCCGAAACAAGCGCTCATGAGCCCGAAGT
GGCGAGCCCGATCTTCCCCATCGGTGATGTCGGCGATATAGGCGCCAGCAACCGCACCTGTGGCGCCGGT
GATGCCGGCCACGATGCGTCCGGCGTAGAGGATCGAGATCTCGATCCCGCGAAATTAATACGACTCACTA
TAGGGAGACCACAACGGTTTCCCTCTAGTGCCGGCTCCGGAGAGCTCTTTAATTAAGCGGCCGCCCTGCA
GGACTCGAGTTCTAGAAATAATTTTGTTTAACTTTAAGAAGGAGATATACATATGAAATCTTCTCACCAT
CACCATCACCATGAAAACCTGTACTTCCAATCCAATGCAATGCAGAATGTGATTAATACTGTGAAGGGAA
AGGCACTGGAAGTGGCTGAGTACCTGACCCCGGTCCTCAAGGAATCAAAGTTTAAGGAAACAGGTGTAAT
TACCCCAGAAGAGTTTGTGGCAGCTGGAGATCACCTAGTCCACCACTGTCCAACATGGCAATGGGCTACA
GGGGAAGAATTGAAAGTGAAGGCATACCTACCAACAGGCAAACAATTTTTGGTAACCAAAAATGTGCCGT
GCTATAAGCGGTGCAAACAGATGGAATATTCAGATGAATTGGAAGCTATCATTGAAGAAGATGATGGTGA
TGGCGGATGGGTAGATACATATCACAACACAGGTATTACAGGAATAACGGAAGCCGTTAAAGAGATCACA
CTGGAAAATAAGGACAATATAAGGCTTCAAGATTGCTCAGCACTATGTGAAGAGGAAGAAGATGAAGATG
AAGGAGAAGCTGCAGATATGGAAGAATATGAAGAGAGTGGATTGTTGGAAACAGATGAGGCTACCCTAGA
TACAAGGAAAATAGTAGAAGCTTGTAAAGCCAAAACTGATGCTGGCGGTGAAGATGCTATTTTGCAAACC
AGAACTTATGACCTTTACATCACTTATGATAAATATTACCAGACTCCACGATTATGGTTGTTTGGCTATG
ATGAGCAACGGCAGCCTTTAACAGTTGAGCACATGTATGAAGACATCAGTCAGGATCATGTGAAGAAAAC
AGTGACCATTGAAAATCACCCTCATCTGCCACCACCTCCCATGTGTTCAGTTCACCCATGCAGGGCAGCT
GAGGTGATGAAGAAAATCATTGAGACTGTTGCAGAAGGAGGGGGAGAACTTGGAGTTCATATGTATCTTC
TTATTTTCTTGAAATTTGTACAAGCTGTCATTCCAACAATAGAATATGACTACACAAGACACTTCACAAT
GTAATAATAACATTGGAAGTGGATAACGGATCCGCGATCGCGGCGCGCCACCTGGTGGCCGGCCGGTACC
ACGCGTGCGCGCTGATCCGGCTGCTAACAAAGCCCGAAAGGAAGCTGAGTTGGCTGCTGCCACCGCTGAG
CAATAACTAGCATAACCCCTTGGGGCCTCTAAACGGGTCTTGAGGGGTTTTTTGCTGAAAGGAGGAACTA
TATCCGGATATCCACAGGACGGGTGTGGTCGCCATGATCGCGTAGTCGATAGTGGCTCCAAGTAGCGAAG
CGAGCAGGACTGGGCGGCGGCCAAAGCGGTCGGACAGTGCTCCGAGAACGGGTGCGCATAGAAATTGCAT
CAACGCATATAGCGCTAGCAGCACGCCATAGTGACTGGCGATGCTGTCGGAATGGACGATATCCCGCAAG
AGGCCCGGCAGTACCGGCATAACCAAGCCTATGCCTACAGCATCCAGGGTGACGGTGCCGAGGATGACGA
TGAGCGCATTGTTAGATTTCATACACGGTGCCTGACTGCGTTAGCAATTTAACTGTGATAAACTACCGCA
TTAAAGCTTATCGATGATAAGCTGTCAAACATGAGAATTCTTGAAGACGAAAGGGCCTCGTGATACGCCT
ATTTTTATAGGTTAATGTCATGATAATAATGGTTTCTTAGACGTCAGGTGGCACTTTTCGGGGAAATGTG
CGCGGAACCCCTATTTGTTTATTTTTCTAAATACATTCAAATATGTATCCGCTCATGAGACAATAACCCT
GATAAATGCTTCAATAACATTGAAAAAGGAAGAGTATGAGTATTCAACATTTCCGTGTCGCCCTTATTCC
CTTTTTTGCGGCATTTTGCCTTCCTGTTTTTGCTCACCCAGAAACGCTGGTGAAAGTAAAAGATGCTGAA
GATCAGTTGGGTGCACGAGTGGGTTACATCGAACTGGATCTCAACAGCGGTAAGATCCTTGAGAGTTTTC
GCCCCGAAGAACGTTTTCCAATGATGAGCACTTTTAAAGTTCTGCTATGTGGCGCGGTATTATCCCGTGT
TGACGCCGGGCAAGAGCAACTCGGTCGCCGCATACACTATTCTCAGAATGACTTGGTTGAGTACTCACCA
GTCACAGAAAAGCATCTTACGGATGGCATGACAGTAAGAGAATTATGCAGTGCTGCCATAACCATGAGTG
ATAACACTGCGGCCAACTTACTTCTGACAACGATCGGAGGACCGAAGGAGCTAACCGCTTTTTTGCACAA
CATGGGGGATCATGTAACTCGCCTTGATCGTTGGGAACCGGAGCTGAATGAAGCCATACCAAACGACGAG
CGTGACACCACGATGCCTGCAGCAATGGCAACAACGTTGCGCAAACTATTAACTGGCGAACTACTTACTC
TAGCTTCCCGGCAACAATTAATAGACTGGATGGAGGCGGATAAAGTTGCAGGACCACTTCTGCGCTCGGC
CCTTCCGGCTGGCTGGTTTATTGCTGATAAATCTGGAGCCGGTGAGCGTGGGTCTCGCGGTATCATTGCA
GCACTGGGGCCAGATGGTAAGCCCTCCCGTATCGTAGTTATCTACACGACGGGGAGTCAGGCAACTATGG
ATGAACGAAATAGACAGATCGCTGAGATAGGTGCCTCACTGATTAAGCATTGGTAACTGTCAGACCAAGT
TTACTCATATATACTTTAGATTGATTTAAAACTTCATTTTTAATTTAAAAGGATCTAGGTGAAGATCCTT
TTTGATAATCTCATGACCAAAATCCCTTAACGTGAGTTTTCGTTCCACTGAGCGTCAGACCCCGTAGAAA
AGATCAAAGGATCTTCTTGAGATCCTTTTTTTCTGCGCGTAATCTGCTGCTTGCAAACAAAAAAACCACC
GCTACCAGCGGTGGTTTGTTTGCCGGATCAAGAGCTACCAACTCTTTTTCCGAAGGTAACTGGCTTCAGC
AGAGCGCAGATACCAAATACTGTCCTTCTAGTGTAGCCGTAGTTAGGCCACCACTTCAAGAACTCTGTAG
CACCGCCTACATACCTCGCTCTGCTAATCCTGTTACCAGTGGCTGCTGCCAGTGGCGATAAGTCGTGTCT
TACCGGGTTGGACTCAAGACGATAGTTACCGGATAAGGCGCAGCGGTCGGGCTGAACGGGGGGTTCGTGC
ACACAGCCCAGCTTGGAGCGAACGACCTACACCGAACTGAGATACCTACAGCGTGAGCTATGAGAAAGCG
CCACGCTTCCCGAAGGGAGAAAGGCGGACAGGTATCCGGTAAGCGGCAGGGTCGGAACAGGAGAGCGCAC
GAGGGAGCTTCCAGGGGGAAACGCCTGGTATCTTTATAGTCCTGTCGGGTTTCGCCACCTCTGACTTGAG
CGTCGATTTTTGTGATGCTCGTCAGGGGGGCGGAGCCTATGGAAAAACGCCAGCAACGCGGCCTTTTTAC
GGTTCCTGGCCTTTTGCTGGCCTTTTGCTCACATGTTCTTTCCTGCGTTATCCCCTGATTCTGTGGATAA
CCGTATTACCGCCTTTGAGTGAGCTGATACCGCTCGCCGCAGCCGAACGACCGAGCGCAGCGAGTCAGTG
AGCGAGGAAGCGGAAGAGCGCCTGATGCGGTATTTTCTCCTTACGCATCTGTGCGGTATTTCACACCGCA
ATGGTGCACTCTCAGTACAATCTGCTCTGATGCCGCATAGTTAAGCCAGTATACACTCCGCTATCGCTAC
GTGACTGGGTCATGGCTGCGCCCCGACACCCGCCAACACCCGCTGACGCGCCCTGACGGGCTTGTCTGCT
CCCGGCATCCGCTTACAGACAAGCTGTGACCGTCTCCGGGAGCTGCATGTGTCAGAGGTTTTCACCGTCA
TCACCGAAACGCGCGAGGCAGCTGCGGTAAAGCTCATCAGCGTGGTCGTGAAGCGATTCACAGATGTCTG
CCTGTTCATCCGCGTCCAGCTCGTTGAGTTTCTCCAGAAGCGTTAATGTCTGGCTTCTGATAAAGCGGGC
CATGTTAAGGGCGGTTTTTTCCTGTTTGGTCACTGATGCCTCCGTGTAAGGGGGATTTCTGTTCATGG
Features (pLannotate 1.2.2; 16 found; start..end, strand, type, name):
    604..1504    -  CDS            TcR (fragment): tetracycline efflux protein; tet; confers resistance to tetracycline
   1526..1544    +  promoter       T7 promoter: promoter for bacteriophage T7 RNA polymerase
   1633..1655    +  RBS            RBS: efficient ribosome binding site from bacteriophage T7 gene 10 (Olins and Rangwala, 1989)
   1675..1692    +  CDS            6xHis: 6xHis affinity tag
   1693..1709    +  CDS            TEV site (fragment): tobacco etch virus (TEV) protease recognition and cleavage site
   1720..2661    +  CDS            ATG3: ATG3_HUMAN - Also known as APG3, APG3L. Experimental evidence at protein level: Swiss-Prot protein existence level 1. E2 conjugating enzyme required for the cytoplasm to vacuole transport (Cvt), autophagy, and mitochondrial homeostasis. Responsible for the E2-like covalent binding of phosphatidylethanolamine to the C- terminal Gly of ATG8-like proteins (GABARAP, GABARAPL1, GABARAPL2 or MAP1LC3A). The ATG12-ATG5 conjugate plays a role of an E3 and promotes the transfer of ATG8-like proteins from ATG3 to phosphatidylethanolamine (PE). This step is required for the membrane association of ATG8-li
   2750..2799    +  CDS            SET1 (fragment): solubility-enhancement tag derived from T7 phage gene 10B
   2807..2854    +  terminator     T7 terminator: transcription terminator for bacteriophage T7 RNA polymerase
   2880..3172    -  CDS            TcR (fragment): tetracycline efflux protein; tet; confers resistance to tetracycline
   3220..3248    -  promoter       tet promoter: E. coli promoter for tetracycline efflux protein gene
   3361..3465    +  promoter       AmpR promoter: bla
   3466..4326    +  CDS            AmpR: β-lactamase; bla; confers resistance to ampicillin, carbenicillin, and related antibiotics
   4497..5085    +  rep_origin     ori: high-copy-number ColE1/pMB1/pBR322/pUC origin of replication
   5271..5410    -  misc_feature   bom: basis of mobility region from pBR322
   5512..5703    -  CDS            rop: Rop protein, which maintains plasmids at low copy number; rop
   5720..362     +  CDS            YPB1_ECOLX (across the origin): Protein predicted: Swiss-Prot protein existence level 4. From Escherichia coli.
