[The description below was written by a language model from this plasmid's Addgene catalogue record and pLannotate feature annotations shown in this document.]
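Description:
His-ATG3-H266A is a bacterial expression plasmid built on the 2BT backbone, a pBR322-derived T7 vector designed for ligation-independent cloning, and is intended for overproduction of a mutant human ATG3 protein in E. coli. It is selected with ampicillin through a β-lactamase (AmpR) gene under its own promoter and replicates from a ColE1/pMB1-type origin. The presence of the rop gene and the bom mobility region fits the record's low-copy designation. Two fragments of the tetracycline resistance gene, along with the tet promoter, flank the expression cassette. These are remnants of the pBR322 ancestry, where the cassette interrupts the tet gene, so they should not be expected to confer tetracycline resistance.

The expression cassette runs from a T7 promoter and the phage T7 gene 10 ribosome binding site to a T7 terminator, so transcription depends on a host supplying T7 RNA polymerase. The open reading frame encodes an N-terminal 6xHis tag followed by a TEV protease cleavage site and then human ATG3 carrying the H266A substitution, ending at a stop codon. This arrangement allows metal-affinity purification and subsequent removal of the tag. A short downstream match to a T7 gene 10-derived sequence lies after the stop codon and appears to be vector-derived rather than part of the protein.

ATG3 is the E2-like enzyme that transfers ATG8-family proteins such as LC3 onto phosphatidylethanolamine during autophagy. The plasmid was deposited with work on how WIPI2, ATG16L1 and ATG3 deliver LC3 to the phagophore, suggesting use of the recombinant mutant in studies of that process, although the record does not state the specific functional consequence of H266A.
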