Addgene plasmid #202784: His-ATG3-H266A
Purpose: ATG3 mutant overexpression in E.Coli. 6His-TEVsite-ATG3-H266A-stop
Depositing lab: James Hurley. Depositing organization: University of California, Berkeley. Publication: Three-step docking by WIPI2, ATG16L1, and ATG3 delivers LC3 to the phagophore. Rao S, Skulsuppaisarn M, Strong LM, Ren X, Lazarou M, Hurley JH, Hummer G. Sci Adv. 2024 Feb 9;10(6):eadj8027. doi: 10.1126/sciadv.adj8027. Epub 2024 Feb 7. PubMed 38324698.
Backbone
  Vector backbone: 2BT
  Vector type: Bacterial Expression
Growth in bacteria
  Bacterial resistance: Ampicillin, 100 μg/mL
  Growth temperature: 37°C
  Growth strain: DH5alpha
  Copy number: Low Copy
Gene/Insert
  Gene/Insert name: ATG3
  Species: H. sapiens (human)
  Mutation: H266A
  Entrez Gene: ATG3 (a.k.a. APG3, APG3-LIKE, APG3L, PC3-96, hApg3)
  Tag / fusion protein: 6xHis, TEV (N terminal on insert)
  Cloning method: Ligation Independent Cloning
Terms and licenses: Academic/Nonprofit Terms; Industry Terms: Not Available to Industry
How to cite: His-ATG3-H266A was a gift from James Hurley (Addgene plasmid # 202784 ; http://n2t.net/addgene:202784 ; RRID:Addgene_202784)
