>Addgene plasmid #202784 | His-ATG3-H266A | depositor partial sequence | sequence record 393553 | ATG3-H266A (LIC insertion)
ATGCAGAATGTGATTAATACTGTGAAGGGAAAGGCACTGGAAGTGGCTGAGTACCTGACCCCGGTCCTCA
AGGAATCAAAGTTTAAGGAAACAGGTGTAATTACCCCAGAAGAGTTTGTGGCAGCTGGAGATCACCTAGT
CCACCACTGTCCAACATGGCAATGGGCTACAGGGGAAGAATTGAAAGTGAAGGCATACCTACCAACAGGC
AAACAATTTTTGGTAACCAAAAATGTGCCGTGCTATAAGCGGTGCAAACAGATGGAATATTCAGATGAAT
TGGAAGCTATCATTGAAGAAGATGATGGTGATGGCGGATGGGTAGATACATATCACAACACAGGTATTAC
AGGAATAACGGAAGCCGTTAAAGAGATCACACTGGAAAATAAGGACAATATAAGGCTTCAAGATTGCTCA
GCACTATGTGAAGAGGAAGAAGATGAAGATGAAGGAGAAGCTGCAGATATGGAAGAATATGAAGAGAGTG
GATTGTTGGAAACAGATGAGGCTACCCTAGATACAAGGAAAATAGTAGAAGCTTGTAAAGCCAAAACTGA
TGCTGGCGGTGAAGATGCTATTTTGCAAACCAGAACTTATGACCTTTACATCACTTATGATAAATATTAC
CAGACTCCACGATTATGGTTGTTTGGCTATGATGAGCAACGGCAGCCTTTAACAGTTGAGCACATGTATG
AAGACATCAGTCAGGATCATGTGAAGAAAACAGTGACCATTGAAAATCACCCTCATCTGCCACCACCTCC
CATGTGTTCAGTTCACCCATGCAGGGCAGCTGAGGTGATGAAGAAAATCATTGAGACTGTTGCAGAAGGA
GGGGGAGAACTTGGAGTTCATATGTATCTTCTTATTTTCTTGAAATTTGTACAAGCTGTCATTCCAACAA
TAGAATATGACTACACAAGACACTTCACAATG
